>Addgene plasmid #202681 | PAmCherry1-C1-P4Mx2 | addgene full sequence | sequence record 399281 | Addgene NGS Result
TCTGTGGATAACCGTATTACCGCCATGCATTAGTTATTAATAGTAATCAATTACGGGGTCATTAGTTCAT
AGCCCATATATGGAGTTCCGCGTTACATAACTTACGGTAAATGGCCCGCCTGGCTGACCGCCCAACGACC
CCCGCCCATTGACGTCAATAATGACGTATGTTCCCATAGTAACGCCAATAGGGACTTTCCATTGACGTCA
ATGGGTGGAGTATTTACGGTAAACTGCCCACTTGGCAGTACATCAAGTGTATCATATGCCAAGTACGCCC
CCTATTGACGTCAATGACGGTAAATGGCCCGCCTGGCATTATGCCCAGTACATGACCTTATGGGACTTTC
CTACTTGGCAGTACATCTACGTATTAGTCATCGCTATTACCATGGTGATGCGGTTTTGGCAGTACATCAA
TGGGCGTGGATAGCGGTTTGACTCACGGGGATTTCCAAGTCTCCACCCCATTGACGTCAATGGGAGTTTG
TTTTGGCACCAAAATCAACGGGACTTTCCAAAATGTCGTAACAACTCCGCCCCATTGACGCAAATGGGCG
GTAGGCGTGTACGGTGGGAGGTCTATATAAGCAGAGCTGGTTTAGTGAACCGTCAGATCCGCTAGCGGTC
GCCACCATGGTGAGCAAGGGCGAGGAGGATAACATGGCCATCATTAAGGAGTTCATGCGCTTCAAGGTGC
ACATGGAGGGGTCCGTGAACGGCCACGTGTTCGAGATCGAGGGCGAGGGCGAGGGCCGCCCCTACGAGGG
CACCCAGACCGCCAAGCTGAAGGTGACCAAGGGCGGCCCCCTGCCCTTCACCTGGGACATCCTGAGCCCT
CAGTTCATGTACGGCTCCAATGCCTACGTGAAGCACCCCGCCGACATCCCCGACTACTTTAAGCTGTCCT
TCCCCGAGGGCTTCAAGTGGGAGCGCGTGATGAAATTCGAGGACGGCGGCGTGGTGACCGTGACCCAGGA
CTCCTCCCTGCAGGACGGCGAGTTCATCTACAAGGTGAAGCTGCGCGGCACCAACTTCCCCTCCGACGGC
CCCGTGATGCAGAAGAAGACCATGGGCTGGGAGGCCCTCTCCGAGCGGATGTACCCCGAGGACGGCGCCC
TGAAGGGCGAGGTCAAGCCCAGAGTGAAGCTGAAGGACGGCGGCCACTACGACGCTGAGGTCAAGACCAC
CTACAAGGCCAAGAAGCCCGTGCAGCTGCCCGGCGCCTACAACGTCAACCGCAAGCTGGACATCACCAGC
CACAACGAGGACTACACCATCGTGGAGCAGTACGAGAGAGCCGAGGGCCGCCACTCCACCGGCGGCATGG
ACGAGCTGTACAAGTCCGGACTCAGATCTCGAGCTCAAGCTTCGAATTCTGGTGGTAGTGCTTCCGGACT
CAGATCCACGGCAAGCACGGAAAACTTTAAAAATGTTAAAGAAAAATATCAGCAAATGCGAGGTGATGCT
TTAAAAACAGAAATCCTGGCTGATTTCAAGGATAAACTGGCTGAAGCTACCGATGAACAGAGCCTTAAGC
AAATTGTTGCTGAATTGAAAAGTAAAGATGAATATAGAATTTTGGCTAAGGGGCAAGGGTTAACAACCCA
GCTTTTAGGGTTAAAGACAAGTTCAGTGTCTTCATTTGAGAAAATGGTTGAGGAAACAAGAGAAAGTATT
AAGTCTCAAGAAAGACAAACCATTAAGATAAAAGGTGGTAGTGCTGTCGACGGTGGTAGTGCTTCCGGAC
TCAGATCCACGGCAAGCACGGAAAACTTTAAAAATGTTAAAGAAAAATATCAGCAAATGCGAGGTGATGC
TTTAAAAACAGAAATCCTGGCTGATTTCAAGGATAAACTGGCTGAAGCTACCGATGAACAGAGCCTTAAG
CAAATTGTTGCTGAATTGAAAAGTAAAGATGAATATAGAATTTTGGCTAAGGGGCAAGGGTTAACAACCC
AGCTTTTAGGGTTAAAGACAAGTTCAGTGTCTTCATTTGAGAAAATGGTTGAGGAAACAAGAGAAAGTAT
TAAGTCTCAAGAAAGACAAACCATTAAGATAAAATAAGGATCCACCGGATCTAGATAACTGATCATAATC
AGCCATACCACATTTGTAGAGGTTTTACTTGCTTTAAAAAACCTCCCACACCTCCCCCTGAACCTGAAAC
ATAAAATGAATGCAATTGTTGTTGTTAACTTGTTTATTGCAGCTTATAATGGTTACAAATAAAGCAATAG
CATCACAAATTTCACAAATAAAGCATTTTTTTCACTGCATTCTAGTTGTGGTTTGTCCAAACTCATCAAT
GTATCTTAACGCGTAAATTGTAAGCGTTAATATTTTGTTAAAATTCGCGTTAAATTTTTGTTAAATCAGC
TCATTTTTTAACCAATAGGCCGAAATCGGCAAAATCCCTTATAAATCAAAAGAATAGACCGAGATAGGGT
[37 nt withheld, positions 2451-2487]
AAAGAACGTGGACTCCAACGTCAAAGG
[49 nt withheld, positions 2515-2563]
T
[91 nt withheld, positions 2565-2655]
G
[124 nt withheld, positions 2657-2780]
CAGGTGGCACTTTTCGGGGAAATGTGCGCGGAACCCCTATTTGTTTATTTTTCTAAATACATTCAAATAT
GTATCCGCTCATGAGACAATAACCCTGATAAATGCTTCAATAATATTGAAAAAGGAAGAGTCCTGAGGCG
GAAAGAACCAGCTGTGGAATGTGTGTCAGTTAGGGTGTGGAAAGTCCCCAGGCTCCCCAGCAGGCAGAAG
TATGCAAAGCATGCATCTCAATTAGTCAGCAACCAGGTGTGGAAAGTCCCCAGGCTCCCCAGCAGGCAGA
AGTATGCAAAGCATGCATCTCAATTAGTCAGCAACCATAGTCCCGCCCCTAACTCCGCCCATCCCGCCCC
TAACTCCGCCCAGTTCCGCCCATTCTCCGCCCCATGGCTGACTAATTTTTTTTATTTATGCAGAGGCCGA
GGCCGCCTCGGCCTCTGAGCTATTCCAGAAGTAGTGAGGAGGCTTTTTTGGAGGCCTAGGCTTTTGCAAA
GATCGATCAAGAGACAGGATGAGGATCGTTTCGCATGATTGAACAAGATGGATTGCACGCAGGTTCTCCG
GCCGCTTGGGTGGAGAGGCTATTCGGCTATGACTGGGCACAACAGACAATCGGCTGCTCTGATGCCGCCG
TGTTCCGGCTGTCAGCGCAGGGGCGCCCGGTTCTTTTTGTCAAGACCGACCTGTCCGGTGCCCTGAATGA
ACTGCAAGACGAGGCAGCGCGGCTATCGTGGCTGGCCACGACGGGCGTTCCTTGCGCAGCTGTGCTCGAC
GTTGTCACTGAAGCGGGAAGGGACTGGCTGCTATTGGGCGAAGTGCCGGGGCAGGATCTCCTGTCATCTC
ACCTTGCTCCTGCCGAGAAAGTATCCATCATGGCTGATGCAATGCGGCGGCTGCATACGCTTGATCCGGC
TACCTGCCCATTCGACCACCAAGCGAAACATCGCATCGAGCGAGCACGTACTCGGATGGAAGCCGGTCTT
GTCGATCAGGATGATCTGGACGAAGAGCATCAGGGGCTCGCGCCAGCCGAACTGTTCGCCAGGCTCAAGG
CGAGCATGCCCGACGGCGAGGATCTCGTCGTGACCCATGGCGATGCCTGCTTGCCGAATATCATGGTGGA
AAATGGCCGCTTTTCTGGATTCATCGACTGTGGCCGGCTGGGTGTGGCGGACCGCTATCAGGACATAGCG
TTGGCTACCCGTGATATTGCTGAAGAGCTTGGCGGCGAATGGGCTGACCGCTTCCTCGTGCTTTACGGTA
TCGCCGCTCCCGATTCGCAGCGCATCGCCTTCTATCGCCTTCTTGACGAGTTCTTCTGAGCGGGACTCTG
GGGTTCGAAATGACCGACCAAGCGACGCCCAACCTGCCATCACGAGATTTCGATTCCACCGCCGCCTTCT
ATGAAAGGTTGGGCTTCGGAATCGTTTTCCGGGACGCCGGCTGGATGATCCTCCAGCGCGGGGATCTCAT
GCTGGAGTTCTTCGCCCACCCTAGGGGGAGGCTAACTGAAACACGGAAGGAGACAATACCGGAAGGAACC
CGCGCTATGACGGCAATAAAAAGACAGAATAAAACGCACGGTGTTGGGTCGTTTGTTCATAAACGCGGGG
TTCGGTCCCAGGGCTGGCACTCTGTCGATACCCCACCGAGACCCCATTGGGGCCAATACGCCCGCGTTTC
TTCCTTTTCCCCACCCCACCCCCCAAGTTCGGGTGAAGGCCCAGGGCTCGCAGCCAACGTCGGGGCGGCA
GGCCCTGCCATAGCCTCAGGTTACTCATATATACTTTAGATTGATTTAAAACTTCATTTTTAATTTAAAA
GGATCTAGGTGAAGATCCTTTTTGATAATCTCATGACCAAAATCCCTTAACGTGAGTTTTCGTTCCACTG
AGCGTCAGACCCCGTAGAAAAGATCAAAGGATCTTCTTGAGATCCTTTTTTTCTGCGCGTAATCTGCTGC
TTGCAAACAAAAAAACCACCGCTACCAGCGGTGGTTTGTTTGCCGGATCAAGAGCTACCAACTCTTTTTC
CGAAGGTAACTGGCTTCAGCAGAGCGCAGATACCAAATACTGTTCTTCTAGTGTAGCCGTAGTTAGGCCA
CCACTTCAAGAACTCTGTAGCACCGCCTACATACCTCGCTCTGCTAATCCTGTTACCAGTGGCTGCTGCC
AGTGGCGATAAGTCGTGTCTTACCGGGTTGGACTCAAGACGATAGTTACCGGATAAGGCGCAGCGGTCGG
GCTGAACGGGGGGTTCGTGCACACAGCCCAGCTTGGAGCGAACGACCTACACCGAACTGAGATACCTACA
GCGTGAGCTATGAGAAAGCGCCACGCTTCCCGAAGGGAGAAAGGCGGACAGGTATCCGGTAAGCGGCAGG
GTCGGAACAGGAGAGCGCACGAGGGAGCTTCCAGGGGGAAACGCCTGGTATCTTTATAGTCCTGTCGGGT
TTCGCCACCTCTGACTTGAGCGTCGATTTTTGTGATGCTCGTCAGGGGGGCGGAGCCTATGGAAAAACGC
CAGCAACGCGGCCTTTTTACGGTTCCTGGCCTTTTGCTGGCCTTTTGCTCACATGTTCTTTCCTGCGTTA
TCCCCTGAT
Features (pLannotate 1.2.2; 17 found; start..end, strand, type, name):
      1..23      +  rep_origin     RSF ori (fragment): Plasmids containing the RSF 1030 origin of replication can be propagated in E. coli cells that contain additional plasmids with compatible origins.
     91..394     +  enhancer       CMV enhancer: human cytomegalovirus immediate early enhancer
    395..598     +  promoter       CMV promoter: human cytomegalovirus (CMV) immediate early promoter
    637..1344    +  CDS            PAmCherry1: PAmCherry1 is a photoactivatable red fluorescent protein published in 2009, derived from Discosoma sp.. It is reported to be a rapidly-maturing monomer with high acid sensitivity.
   1345..1381    +  misc_feature   MCS (fragment): multiple cloning site
   1408..1713    +  CDS            P4M: high-affinity phosphatidylinositol 4-phosphate binding module of SidM (DrrA) from Legionella pneumophila (Hammond et al., 2014)
   1759..2064    +  CDS            P4M: high-affinity phosphatidylinositol 4-phosphate binding module of SidM (DrrA) from Legionella pneumophila (Hammond et al., 2014)
   2090..2174    +  CDS            large T antigen (fragment): large T antigen from SV40 (simian virus 40)
   2197..2318    +  polyA_signal   SV40 poly(A) signal: SV40 polyadenylation signal
   2352..2780    -  rep_origin     f1 ori (sequence partly withheld): f1 bacteriophage origin of replication; arrow indicates direction of (+) strand synthesis
   2807..2911    +  promoter       AmpR promoter: bla
   2913..3270    +  promoter       SV40 promoter: SV40 enhancer and early promoter
   3305..4099    +  CDS            NeoR/KanR: aminoglycoside phosphotransferase from Tn5; aph(3')-II (or nptII); confers resistance to neomycin, kanamycin, and G418 (Geneticin®)
   4120..4272    +  CDS            ble (fragment): BLE_KLEPN - Experimental evidence at protein level: Swiss-Prot protein existence level 1. Binding protein with a strong affinity to the bleomycin family of antibiotics. Binds to CL990; an antimitotic-antibiotic compound. From Klebsiella pneumoniae.
   4331..4378    +  polyA_signal   HSV TK poly(A) signal: herpes simplex virus thymidine kinase polyadenylation signal (Cole and Stacy, 1985)
   4469..4485    -  polyA_signal   bGH poly(A) signal (fragment): bovine growth hormone polyadenylation signal
   4707..5295    +  rep_origin     ori: high-copy-number ColE1/pMB1/pBR322/pUC origin of replication
