[The description below was written by a language model from this plasmid's Addgene catalogue record and pLannotate feature annotations shown in this document.]
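Description:
PAmCherry1-C1-P4Mx2 is a 5,379-nt mammalian expression plasmid built on the pPAmCherry-C1 backbone, a C1-style fusion vector in which the fluorescent protein sits upstream of the cloning site. It encodes a photoactivatable lipid biosensor. The human cytomegalovirus immediate early enhancer and promoter drive a single open reading frame that begins with PAmCherry1, a monomeric red fluorescent protein derived from Discosoma that is dark until photoactivated. After a remnant of the multiple cloning site come two tandem copies of P4M, residues 546–647 of the Legionella pneumophila effector SidM (DrrA). P4M is a high-affinity phosphatidylinositol 4-phosphate binding module, so the tandem fusion is expected to report PI4P-containing membranes. The insert was assembled by Gibson cloning, and the transcript is terminated by an SV40 polyadenylation signal.

The plasmid is propagated in E. coli at high copy from a ColE1/pUC-type origin, with kanamycin selection. The Tn5 NeoR/KanR gene sits behind both a bacterial (bla) promoter and the SV40 enhancer/early promoter and is followed by an HSV TK polyadenylation signal. This arrangement confers kanamycin resistance in bacteria and would also allow G418 selection in mammalian cells. An f1 origin is present as well. Several short annotations (RSF ori, large T antigen, ble and bGH poly(A) fragments) are only partial matches and are probably backbone remnants or annotation artefacts rather than functional elements.

The associated work concerns lipid diffusion in the plasma membrane. Because small subsets of probe molecules can be photoactivated, the construct suits tracking of lipid-bound probes in live cells, although the record states the purpose only as a photoactivatable lipid biosensor.
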