Addgene plasmid #202681: PAmCherry1-C1-P4Mx2
Purpose: Photoactivatable lipid biosensor
Depositing lab: Gerry Hammond. Depositing organization: University of Pittsburgh (University, School of Medicine, and Cancer Institute). Publication: PI(4,5)P2 diffuses freely in the plasma membrane even within high-density effector protein complexes. Pacheco J, Cassidy AC, Zewe JP, Wills RC, Hammond GRV. J Cell Biol. 2023 Feb 6;222(2):e202204099. doi: 10.1083/jcb.202204099. Epub 2022 Nov 23. PubMed 36416724.
Backbone
  Vector backbone: pPAmCherry-C1
  Vector type: Mammalian Expression
Growth in bacteria
  Bacterial resistance: Kanamycin, 50 μg/mL
  Growth temperature: 37°C
  Growth strain: DH5alpha
  Copy number: High Copy
Gene/Insert
  Gene/Insert name: PAmCherry1: L. pneumophila SidM(546-647):SidM(546-647)
  Species: Legionella pneumophila
  Entrez Gene: sidM (a.k.a. A9E85_RS12380, A9E85_12380, drrA)
  Cloning method: Gibson Cloning
Terms and licenses: Academic/Nonprofit Terms; Industry Terms: Not Available to Industry
How to cite: PAmCherry1-C1-P4Mx2 was a gift from Gerry Hammond (Addgene plasmid # 202681 ; http://n2t.net/addgene:202681 ; RRID:Addgene_202681)
